Addgene plasmid #80249: non-targeting control gRNA (BRDN0001145269)
Purpose: 3rd generation lentiviral gRNA plasmid, non-targeting control gRNA
Depositing lab: John Doench & David Root. Depositing organization: Broad Institute. Publication: Optimized sgRNA design to maximize activity and minimize off-target effects of CRISPR-Cas9. Doench JG, Fusi N, Sullender M, Hegde M, Vaimberg EW, Donovan KF, Smith I, Tothova Z, Wilen C, Orchard R, Virgin HW, Listgarten J, Root DE. Nat Biotechnol. 2016 Jan 18. doi: 10.1038/nbt.3437. PubMed 26780180.
Backbone
  Vector backbone: lentiGuide-Puro
  Backbone manufacturer: Zhang Lab (Addgene plasmid # 52963)
  Vector type: Mammalian Expression, Lentiviral, CRISPR
  Selectable markers: Puromycin
Growth in bacteria
  Bacterial resistance: Ampicillin, 100 μg/mL
  Growth temperature: 37°C
  Growth strain: DH5alpha
  Copy number: High Copy
Gene/Insert
  Gene/Insert name: Non-targeting control gRNA
  gRNA/shRNA sequence: CTTAAGGCGAGAAAAATTAG
  Species: H. sapiens (human)
  Promoter: hU6
  Cloning method: Unknown
  Sequencing primers: 5′ U6-F; 3′ pS2-R
Terms and licenses: Academic/Nonprofit Terms; Industry Terms: Not Available to Industry
How to cite: non-targeting control gRNA (BRDN0001145269) was a gift from John Doench & David Root (Addgene plasmid # 80249 ; http://n2t.net/addgene:80249 ; RRID:Addgene_80249)
