[The description below was written by a language model from this plasmid's Addgene catalogue record and pLannotate feature annotations shown in this document.]
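Description:
Non-targeting control gRNA (BRDN0001145269) is a third-generation lentiviral guide RNA plasmid built on the lentiGuide-Puro backbone, intended for delivery into mammalian cells as part of a two-vector CRISPR-Cas9 system. The annotated full sequence is 8,323 nt. In bacteria it is maintained at high copy through a ColE1/pUC-type origin and selected with ampicillin via the β-lactamase gene. An f1 origin, an SV40 origin and remnants of lac and phage promoter elements from the parental cloning vector are also present.

The viral portion follows the usual self-inactivating design. An RSV promoter drives a truncated HIV-1 5' LTR, so genomic RNA production in packaging cells is Tat-independent. This is followed by the Ψ packaging signal with a gag fragment, the Rev response element for nuclear export of the unspliced genome, a cPPT/CTS element that aids nuclear import, and a ΔU3 3' LTR that inactivates LTR promoter activity after integration. Packaging functions must be supplied in trans.

Between the LTRs sit two expression units. A human U6 RNA polymerase III promoter transcribes the 20-nt spacer fused to the Streptococcus pyogenes Cas9 guide scaffold. An EF-1α core promoter with its intron A drives puromycin N-acetyltransferase, with a WPRE downstream to boost transcript expression, allowing selection of transduced cells. No Cas9 is encoded, so the nuclease must come from another source.

The guide is recorded as a non-targeting control for human cells. It therefore serves as a negative control alongside gene-targeting guides in knockout experiments or screens, accounting for effects of transduction, selection and Cas9/gRNA expression.
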