Features (pLannotate 1.2.2; 29 found; start..end, strand, type, name):
     14..80      +  CDS            small t antigen (fragment): SV40 (simian virus 40) small t antigen
    106..317     +  promoter       EF-1α core promoter: core promoter for human elongation factor EF-1α
    318..1256    +  intron         EF-1α intron A: intron upstream of the start codon of human EF-1α
   1278..1877    +  CDS            PuroR (fragment): puromycin N-acetyltransferase; pac from Streptomyces; confers resistance to puromycin
   1893..2481    +  misc_feature   WPRE: woodchuck hepatitis virus posttranscriptional regulatory element
   2532..2551    +  misc_feature   cPPT/CTS (fragment): central polypurine tract and central termination sequence of HIV-1
   2553..2786    +  LTR            3' LTR (ΔU3): self-inactivating 3' long terminal repeat (LTR) from HIV-1
   2864..2985    +  polyA_signal   SV40 poly(A) signal: SV40 polyadenylation signal
   3025..3160    +  rep_origin     SV40 ori: SV40 origin of replication
   3181..3199    -  promoter       T7 promoter: promoter for bacteriophage T7 RNA polymerase
   3207..3362    +  CDS            lacZα (fragment): LacZα fragment of β-galactosidase; lacZ fragment
   3367..3795    +  rep_origin     f1 ori (sequence partly withheld): f1 bacteriophage origin of replication; arrow indicates direction of (+) strand synthesis
   3848..3952    +  promoter       AmpR promoter: bla
   3953..4813    +  CDS            AmpR: β-lactamase; bla; confers resistance to ampicillin, carbenicillin, and related antibiotics
   4984..5572    +  rep_origin     ori: high-copy-number ColE1/pMB1/pBR322/pUC origin of replication
   5755..5847    +  CDS            lacI (fragment): lac repressor; lacI; The lac repressor binds to the lac operator to inhibit transcription in E. coli. This inhibition can be relieved by adding lactose or isopropyl-β-D-thiogalactopyranoside (IPTG).
   5860..5881    +  protein_bind   CAP binding site: CAP binding activates transcription in the presence of cAMP. E. coli catabolite activator protein
   5896..5926    +  promoter       lac promoter: promoter for the E. coli lac operon
   5934..5950    +  protein_bind   lac operator: The lac repressor binds to the lac operator to inhibit transcription in E. coli. This inhibition can be relieved by adding lactose or isopropyl-β-D-thiogalactopyranoside (IPTG). lac repressor encoded by lacI
   5995..6013    +  promoter       T3 promoter: promoter for bacteriophage T3 RNA polymerase
   6041..6267    +  promoter       RSV promoter: Rous sarcoma virus enhancer/promoter
   6268..6448    +  LTR            5' LTR (truncated): truncated 5' long terminal repeat (LTR) from HIV-1
   6495..6620    +  misc_feature   HIV-1 Ψ: packaging signal of human immunodeficiency virus type 1
   6604..6967    +  CDS            HIV-1 gag (fragment): gag protein from human immunodeficiency virus 1; gag
   7113..7346    +  misc_feature   RRE: The Rev response element (RRE) of HIV-1 allows for Rev-dependent mRNA export from the nucleus to the cytoplasm.
   7723..7749    +  CDS            Rev (fragment): human immunodeficiency virus 1 (HIV-1) Rev protein; rev; enhances nuclear export of unspliced and incompletely spliced viral mRNAs
   7753..7993    +  promoter       U6 promoter: RNA polymerase III promoter for human U6 snRNA
   8023..8098    +  misc_RNA       gRNA scaffold: guide RNA scaffold for the Streptococcus pyogenes CRISPR/Cas9 system
   8154..8271    +  misc_feature   cPPT/CTS: central polypurine tract and central termination sequence of HIV-1
>Addgene plasmid #80249 | non-targeting control gRNA (BRDN0001145269) | depositor full sequence | sequence record 150976 | Full Sequence
CCCGGGTGCAAAGATGGATAAAGTTTTAAACAGAGAGGAATCTTTGCAGCTAATGGACCTTCTAGGTCTT
GAAAGGAGTGGGAATTGGCTCCGGTGCCCGTCAGTGGGCAGAGCGCACATCGCCCACAGTCCCCGAGAAG
TTGGGGGGAGGGGTCGGCAATTGATCCGGTGCCTAGAGAAGGTGGCGCGGGGTAAACTGGGAAAGTGATG
TCGTGTACTGGCTCCGCCTTTTTCCCGAGGGTGGGGGAGAACCGTATATAAGTGCAGTAGTCGCCGTGAA
CGTTCTTTTTCGCAACGGGTTTGCCGCCAGAACACAGGTAAGTGCCGTGTGTGGTTCCCGCGGGCCTGGC
CTCTTTACGGGTTATGGCCCTTGCGTGCCTTGAATTACTTCCACCTGGCTGCAGTACGTGATTCTTGATC
CCGAGCTTCGGGTTGGAAGTGGGTGGGAGAGTTCGAGGCCTTGCGCTTAAGGAGCCCCTTCGCCTCGTGC
TTGAGTTGAGGCCTGGCCTGGGCGCTGGGGCCGCCGCGTGCGAATCTGGTGGCACCTTCGCGCCTGTCTC
GCTGCTTTCGATAAGTCTCTAGCCATTTAAAATTTTTGATGACCTGCTGCGACGCTTTTTTTCTGGCAAG
ATAGTCTTGTAAATGCGGGCCAAGATCTGCACACTGGTATTTCGGTTTTTGGGGCCGCGGGCGGCGACGG
GGCCCGTGCGTCCCAGCGCACATGTTCGGCGAGGCGGGGCCTGCGAGCGCGGCCACCGAGAATCGGACGG
GGGTAGTCTCAAGCTGGCCGGCCTGCTCTGGTGCCTGGCCTCGCGCCGCCGTGTATCGCCCCGCCCTGGG
CGGCAAGGCTGGCCCGGTCGGCACCAGTTGCGTGAGCGGAAAGATGGCCGCTTCCCGGCCCTGCTGCAGG
GAGCTCAAAATGGAGGACGCGGCGCTCGGGAGAGCGGGCGGGTGAGTCACCCACACAAAGGAAAAGGGCC
TTTCCGTCCTCAGCCGTCGCTTCATGTGACTCCACGGAGTACCGGGCGCCGTCCAGGCACCTCGATTAGT
TCTCGAGCTTTTGGAGTACGTCGTCTTTAGGTTGGGGGGAGGGGTTTTATGCGATGGAGTTTCCCCACAC
TGAGTGGGTGGAGACTGAAGTTAGGCCAGCTTGGCACTTGATGTAATTCTCCTTGGAATTTGCCCTTTTT
GAGTTTGGATCTTGGTTCATTCTCAAGCCTCAGACAGTGGTTCAAAGTTTTTTTCTTCCATTTCAGGTGT
CGTGACGTACGGCCACCATGACCGAGTACAAGCCCACGGTGCGCCTCGCCACCCGCGACGACGTCCCCAG
GGCCGTACGCACCCTCGCCGCCGCGTTCGCCGACTACCCCGCCACGCGCCACACCGTCGATCCGGACCGC
CACATCGAGCGGGTCACCGAGCTGCAAGAACTCTTCCTCACGCGCGTCGGGCTCGACATCGGCAAGGTGT
GGGTCGCGGACGACGGCGCCGCCGTGGCGGTCTGGACCACGCCGGAGAGCGTCGAAGCGGGGGCGGTGTT
CGCCGAGATCGGCCCGCGCATGGCCGAGTTGAGCGGTTCCCGGCTGGCCGCGCAGCAACAGATGGAAGGC
CTCCTGGCGCCGCACCGGCCCAAGGAGCCCGCGTGGTTCCTGGCCACCGTCGGAGTCTCGCCCGACCACC
AGGGCAAGGGTCTGGGCAGCGCCGTCGTGCTCCCCGGAGTGGAGGCGGCCGAGCGCGCCGGGGTGCCCGC
CTTCCTGGAGACCTCCGCGCCCCGCAACCTCCCCTTCTACGAGCGGCTCGGCTTCACCGTCACCGCCGAC
GTCGAGGTGCCCGAAGGACCGCGCACCTGGTGCATGACCCGCAAGCCCGGTGCCTGAACGCGTTAAGTCG
ACAATCAACCTCTGGATTACAAAATTTGTGAAAGATTGACTGGTATTCTTAACTATGTTGCTCCTTTTAC
GCTATGTGGATACGCTGCTTTAATGCCTTTGTATCATGCTATTGCTTCCCGTATGGCTTTCATTTTCTCC
TCCTTGTATAAATCCTGGTTGCTGTCTCTTTATGAGGAGTTGTGGCCCGTTGTCAGGCAACGTGGCGTGG
TGTGCACTGTGTTTGCTGACGCAACCCCCACTGGTTGGGGCATTGCCACCACCTGTCAGCTCCTTTCCGG
GACTTTCGCTTTCCCCCTCCCTATTGCCACGGCGGAACTCATCGCCGCCTGCCTTGCCCGCTGCTGGACA
GGGGCTCGGCTGTTGGGCACTGACAATTCCGTGGTGTTGTCGGGGAAATCATCGTCCTTTCCTTGGCTGC
TCGCCTGTGTTGCCACCTGGATTCTGCGCGGGACGTCCTTCTGCTACGTCCCTTCGGCCCTCAATCCAGC
GGACCTTCCTTCCCGCGGCCTGCTGCCGGCTCTGCGGCCTCTTCCGCGTCTTCGCCTTCGCCCTCAGACG
AGTCGGATCTCCCTTTGGGCCGCCTCCCCGCGTCGACTTTAAGACCAATGACTTACAAGGCAGCTGTAGA
TCTTAGCCACTTTTTAAAAGAAAAGGGGGGACTGGAAGGGCTAATTCACTCCCAACGAAGACAAGATCTG
CTTTTTGCTTGTACTGGGTCTCTCTGGTTAGACCAGATCTGAGCCTGGGAGCTCTCTGGCTAACTAGGGA
ACCCACTGCTTAAGCCTCAATAAAGCTTGCCTTGAGTGCTTCAAGTAGTGTGTGCCCGTCTGTTGTGTGA
CTCTGGTAACTAGAGATCCCTCAGACCCTTTTAGTCAGTGTGGAAAATCTCTAGCAGTACGTATAGTAGT
TCATGTCATCTTATTATTCAGTATTTATAACTTGCAAAGAAATGAATATCAGAGAGTGAGAGGAACTTGT
TTATTGCAGCTTATAATGGTTACAAATAAAGCAATAGCATCACAAATTTCACAAATAAAGCATTTTTTTC
ACTGCATTCTAGTTGTGGTTTGTCCAAACTCATCAATGTATCTTATCATGTCTGGCTCTAGCTATCCCGC
CCCTAACTCCGCCCATCCCGCCCCTAACTCCGCCCAGTTCCGCCCATTCTCCGCCCCATGGCTGACTAAT
TTTTTTTATTTATGCAGAGGCCGAGGCCGCCTCGGCCTCTGAGCTATTCCAGAAGTAGTGAGGAGGCTTT
TTTGGAGGCCTAGGGACGTACCCAATTCGCCCTATAGTGAGTCGTATTACGCGCGCTCACTGGCCGTCGT
TTTACAACGTCGTGACTGGGAAAACCCTGGCGTTACCCAACTTAATCGCCTTGCAGCACATCCCCCTTTC
GCCAGCTGGCGTAATAGCGAAGAGGCCCGCACCGATCGCCCTTCCCAACAGTTGCGCAGCCTGAATGGCG
AATGGG
[124 nt withheld, positions 3367-3490]
C
[91 nt withheld, positions 3492-3582]
A
[49 nt withheld, positions 3584-3632]
CCTTTGACGTTGGAGTCCACGTTCTTT
[37 nt withheld, positions 3660-3696]
ACCCTATCTCGGTCTATTCTTTTGATTTATAAGGGATTTTGCCGATTTCGGCCTATTGGTTAAAAAATGA
GCTGATTTAACAAAAATTTAACGCGAATTTTAACAAAATATTAACGCTTACAATTTAGGTGGCACTTTTC
GGGGAAATGTGCGCGGAACCCCTATTTGTTTATTTTTCTAAATACATTCAAATATGTATCCGCTCATGAG
ACAATAACCCTGATAAATGCTTCAATAATATTGAAAAAGGAAGAGTATGAGTATTCAACATTTCCGTGTC
GCCCTTATTCCCTTTTTTGCGGCATTTTGCCTTCCTGTTTTTGCTCACCCAGAAACGCTGGTGAAAGTAA
AAGATGCTGAAGATCAGTTGGGTGCACGAGTGGGTTACATCGAACTGGATCTCAACAGCGGTAAGATCCT
TGAGAGTTTTCGCCCCGAAGAACGTTTTCCAATGATGAGCACTTTTAAAGTTCTGCTATGTGGCGCGGTA
TTATCCCGTATTGACGCCGGGCAAGAGCAACTCGGTCGCCGCATACACTATTCTCAGAATGACTTGGTTG
AGTACTCACCAGTCACAGAAAAGCATCTTACGGATGGCATGACAGTAAGAGAATTATGCAGTGCTGCCAT
AACCATGAGTGATAACACTGCGGCCAACTTACTTCTGACAACGATCGGAGGACCGAAGGAGCTAACCGCT
TTTTTGCACAACATGGGGGATCATGTAACTCGCCTTGATCGTTGGGAACCGGAGCTGAATGAAGCCATAC
CAAACGACGAGCGTGACACCACGATGCCTGTAGCAATGGCAACAACGTTGCGCAAACTATTAACTGGCGA
ACTACTTACTCTAGCTTCCCGGCAACAATTAATAGACTGGATGGAGGCGGATAAAGTTGCAGGACCACTT
CTGCGCTCGGCCCTTCCGGCTGGCTGGTTTATTGCTGATAAATCTGGAGCCGGTGAGCGTGGGTCTCGCG
GTATCATTGCAGCACTGGGGCCAGATGGTAAGCCCTCCCGTATCGTAGTTATCTACACGACGGGGAGTCA
GGCAACTATGGATGAACGAAATAGACAGATCGCTGAGATAGGTGCCTCACTGATTAAGCATTGGTAACTG
TCAGACCAAGTTTACTCATATATACTTTAGATTGATTTAAAACTTCATTTTTAATTTAAAAGGATCTAGG
TGAAGATCCTTTTTGATAATCTCATGACCAAAATCCCTTAACGTGAGTTTTCGTTCCACTGAGCGTCAGA
CCCCGTAGAAAAGATCAAAGGATCTTCTTGAGATCCTTTTTTTCTGCGCGTAATCTGCTGCTTGCAAACA
AAAAAACCACCGCTACCAGCGGTGGTTTGTTTGCCGGATCAAGAGCTACCAACTCTTTTTCCGAAGGTAA
CTGGCTTCAGCAGAGCGCAGATACCAAATACTGTTCTTCTAGTGTAGCCGTAGTTAGGCCACCACTTCAA
GAACTCTGTAGCACCGCCTACATACCTCGCTCTGCTAATCCTGTTACCAGTGGCTGCTGCCAGTGGCGAT
AAGTCGTGTCTTACCGGGTTGGACTCAAGACGATAGTTACCGGATAAGGCGCAGCGGTCGGGCTGAACGG
GGGGTTCGTGCACACAGCCCAGCTTGGAGCGAACGACCTACACCGAACTGAGATACCTACAGCGTGAGCT
ATGAGAAAGCGCCACGCTTCCCGAAGGGAGAAAGGCGGACAGGTATCCGGTAAGCGGCAGGGTCGGAACA
GGAGAGCGCACGAGGGAGCTTCCAGGGGGAAACGCCTGGTATCTTTATAGTCCTGTCGGGTTTCGCCACC
TCTGACTTGAGCGTCGATTTTTGTGATGCTCGTCAGGGGGGCGGAGCCTATGGAAAAACGCCAGCAACGC
GGCCTTTTTACGGTTCCTGGCCTTTTGCTGGCCTTTTGCTCACATGTTCTTTCCTGCGTTATCCCCTGAT
TCTGTGGATAACCGTATTACCGCCTTTGAGTGAGCTGATACCGCTCGCCGCAGCCGAACGACCGAGCGCA
GCGAGTCAGTGAGCGAGGAAGCGGAAGAGCGCCCAATACGCAAACCGCCTCTCCCCGCGCGTTGGCCGAT
TCATTAATGCAGCTGGCACGACAGGTTTCCCGACTGGAAAGCGGGCAGTGAGCGCAACGCAATTAATGTG
AGTTAGCTCACTCATTAGGCACCCCAGGCTTTACACTTTATGCTTCCGGCTCGTATGTTGTGTGGAATTG
TGAGCGGATAACAATTTCACACAGGAAACAGCTATGACCATGATTACGCCAAGCGCGCAATTAACCCTCA
CTAAAGGGAACAAAAGCTGGAGCTGCAAGCTTAATGTAGTCTTATGCAATACTCTTGTAGTCTTGCAACA
TGGTAACGATGAGTTAGCAACATGCCTTACAAGGAGAGAAAAAGCACCGTGCATGCCGATTGGTGGAAGT
AAGGTGGTACGATCGTGCCTTATTAGGAAGGCAACAGACGGGTCTGACATGGATTGGACGAACCACTGAA
TTGCCGCATTGCAGAGATATTGTATTTAAGTGCCTAGCTCGATACATAAACGGGTCTCTCTGGTTAGACC
AGATCTGAGCCTGGGAGCTCTCTGGCTAACTAGGGAACCCACTGCTTAAGCCTCAATAAAGCTTGCCTTG
AGTGCTTCAAGTAGTGTGTGCCCGTCTGTTGTGTGACTCTGGTAACTAGAGATCCCTCAGACCCTTTTAG
TCAGTGTGGAAAATCTCTAGCAGTGGCGCCCGAACAGGGACTTGAAAGCGAAAGGGAAACCAGAGGAGCT
CTCTCGACGCAGGACTCGGCTTGCTGAAGCGCGCACGGCAAGAGGCGAGGGGCGGCGACTGGTGAGTACG
CCAAAAATTTTGACTAGCGGAGGCTAGAAGGAGAGAGATGGGTGCGAGAGCGTCAGTATTAAGCGGGGGA
GAATTAGATCGCGATGGGAAAAAATTCGGTTAAGGCCAGGGGGAAAGAAAAAATATAAATTAAAACATAT
AGTATGGGCAAGCAGGGAGCTAGAACGATTCGCAGTTAATCCTGGCCTGTTAGAAACATCAGAAGGCTGT
AGACAAATACTGGGACAGCTACAACCATCCCTTCAGACAGGATCAGAAGAACTTAGATCATTATATAATA
CAGTAGCAACCCTCTATTGTGTGCATCAAAGGATAGAGATAAAAGACACCAAGGAAGCTTTAGACAAGAT
AGAGGAAGAGCAAAACAAAAGTAAGACCACCGCACAGCAAGCGGCCGCTGATCTTCAGACCTGGAGGAGG
AGATATGAGGGACAATTGGAGAAGTGAATTATATAAATATAAAGTAGTAAAAATTGAACCATTAGGAGTA
GCACCCACCAAGGCAAAGAGAAGAGTGGTGCAGAGAGAAAAAAGAGCAGTGGGAATAGGAGCTTTGTTCC
TTGGGTTCTTGGGAGCAGCAGGAAGCACTATGGGCGCAGCGTCAATGACGCTGACGGTACAGGCCAGACA
ATTATTGTCTGGTATAGTGCAGCAGCAGAACAATTTGCTGAGGGCTATTGAGGCGCAACAGCATCTGTTG
CAACTCACAGTCTGGGGCATCAAGCAGCTCCAGGCAAGAATCCTGGCTGTGGAAAGATACCTAAAGGATC
AACAGCTCCTGGGGATTTGGGGTTGCTCTGGAAAACTCATTTGCACCACTGCTGTGCCTTGGAATGCTAG
TTGGAGTAATAAATCTCTGGAACAGATTTGGAATCACACGACCTGGATGGAGTGGGACAGAGAAATTAAC
AATTACACAAGCTTAATACACTCCTTAATTGAAGAATCGCAAAACCAGCAAGAAAAGAATGAACAAGAAT
TATTGGAATTAGATAAATGGGCAAGTTTGTGGAATTGGTTTAACATAACAAATTGGCTGTGGTATATAAA
ATTATTCATAATGATAGTAGGAGGCTTGGTAGGTTTAAGAATAGTTTTTGCTGTACTTTCTATAGTGAAT
AGAGTTAGGCAGGGATATTCACCATTATCGTTTCAGACCCACCTCCCAACCCCGAGGGGACCCAGAGAGG
GCCTATTTCCCATGATTCCTTCATATTTGCATATACGATACAAGGCTGTTAGAGAGATAATTAGAATTAA
TTTGACTGTAAACACAAAGATATTAGTACAAAATACGTGACGTAGAAAGTAATAATTTCTTGGGTAGTTT
GCAGTTTTAAAATTATGTTTTAAAATGGACTATCATATGCTTACCGTAACTTGAAAGTATTTCGATTTCT
TGGCTTTATATATCTTGTGGAAAGGACGAAACACCGCTTAAGGCGAGAAAAATTAGGTTTTAGAGCTAGA
AATAGCAAGTTAAAATAAGGCTAGTCCGTTATCAACTTGAAAAAGTGGCACCGAGTCGGTGCTTTTTTAA
GCTTGGCGTAACTAGATCTTGAGACAAATGGCAGTATTCATCCACAATTTTAAAAGAAAAGGGGGGATTG
GGGGGTACAGTGCAGGGGAAAGAATAGTAGACATAATAGCAACAGACATACAAACTAAAGAATTACAAAA
ACAAATTACAAAAATTCAAAATTTTCGGGTTTATTACAGGGACAGCAGAGATCCACTTTGGCGCCGGCTC
GAGGGGG
