>Addgene plasmid #80249 | non-targeting control gRNA (BRDN0001145269) | depositor partial sequence | sequence record 150977 | Target Sequence
CTTAAGGCGAGAAAAATTAG
