>Addgene plasmid #80249 | non-targeting control gRNA (BRDN0001145269) | addgene partial sequence | sequence record 189153 | hU6-F
GTAGAAAGTAATAATTTCTTGGGTAGTTTGCAGTTTTAAAATTATGTTTTAAAATGGACTATCATATGCT
TACCGTAACTTGAAAGTATTTCGATTTCTTGGCTTTATATATCTTGTGGAAAGGACGAAACACCGCTTAA
GGCGAGAAAAATTAGGTTTTAGAGCTAGAAATAGCAAGTTAAAATAAGGCTAGTCCGTTATCAACTTGAA
AAAGTGGCACCGAGTCGGTGCTTTTTTAAGCTTGGCGTAACTAGATCTTGAGACAAATGGCAGTATTCAT
CCACAATTTTAAAAGAAAAGGGGGGATTGGGGGGTACAGTGCAGGGGAAAGAATAGTAGACATAATAGCA
ACAGACATACAAACTAAAGAATTACAAAAACAAATTACAAAAATTCAAAATTTTCGGGTTTATTACAGGG
ACAGCAGAGATCCACTTTGGCGCCGGCTCGAGGGGGCCCGGGTGCAAAGATGGATAAAGTTTTAAACAGA
GAGGAATCTTTGCAGCTAATGGACCTTCTAGGTCTTGAAAGGAGTGGGAATTGGCTCCGGTGCCCGTCAG
TGGGCAGAGC
